Addgene plasmid #213034: pAAV-hSyn-LMO11 (GeNL_SS-ChRmine)
Purpose: fusion protein of mNeonGreen, SSLuc, and ChRmine for bioluminescent optogenetics
Depositing lab: Ute Hochgeschwender. Depositing organization: Central Michigan University. Publication: Engineering luminopsins with improved coupling efficiencies. Slaviero AN, Gorantla N, Simkins J, Crespo EL, Ikefuama EC, Tree MO, Prakash M, Bjorefeldt A, Barnett LM, Lambert GG, Lipscombe D, Moore CI, Shaner NC, Hochgeschwender U. Neurophotonics. 2024 Apr;11(2):024208. doi: 10.1117/1.NPh.11.2.024208. Epub 2024 Mar 29. PubMed 38559366.
Backbone
  Vector backbone: pAAV
  Backbone size w/o insert (bp): 4580
  Total vector size (bp): 6857
  Vector type: AAV
Growth in bacteria
  Bacterial resistance: Ampicillin, 100 μg/mL
  Growth temperature: 37°C
  Growth strain: NEB Stable
  Copy number: Low Copy
Gene/Insert 1
  Gene/Insert name: mNeonGreen, ISN-IE, ChRmine (alt name: LMO11)
  Species: Synthetic; Oplophorus
  Promoter: hSyn
  Tag / fusion protein: Gaussia luciferase signal sequence (N terminal on insert)
  Insert size (bp): 676
  Cloning method: Unknown
  Sequencing primers: 5′ n/a
Gene/Insert 2
  Gene/Insert name: ISN-IE
  Species: Oplophorus
  Insert size (bp): 498
Gene/Insert 3
  Gene/Insert name: ChRmine
  Insert size (bp): 991
Terms and licenses: Academic/Nonprofit Terms; Industry Terms: Not Available to Industry
How to cite: pAAV-hSyn-LMO11 (GeNL_SS-ChRmine) was a gift from Ute Hochgeschwender (Addgene plasmid # 213034 ; http://n2t.net/addgene:213034 ; RRID:Addgene_213034)
