[The description below was written by a language model from this plasmid's Addgene catalogue record and pLannotate feature annotations shown in this document.]
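Description:
pAAV-hSyn-LMO11 (GeNL_SS-ChRmine) is an AAV transfer plasmid of about 6.9 kb for neuronal expression of a luminopsin, a single-chain fusion of a light-emitting module and a light-gated channel used in bioluminescent optogenetics. The expression cassette lies between AAV2 inverted terminal repeats, which allow the intervening DNA to be packaged into recombinant AAV particles. The right ITR is annotated in full, while only short fragments of the left one were detected. In bacteria the plasmid is maintained through a ColE1/pUC-type origin and selected with ampicillin via the bla gene. An f1 phage origin and small remnants of pBR322 bom and rop sequences are also present. The catalogue lists it as low copy and grown in a recombination-deficient strain, a common precaution for repeat-containing AAV vectors.

Expression is driven by the human synapsin I promoter, which restricts expression to neurons. The open reading frame begins with a short Gaussia luciferase fragment that serves as an N-terminal signal sequence. This is followed by mNeonGreen joined directly to an Oplophorus-derived luciferase variant, which the record calls SSLuc or ISN-IE. Together these form a GeNL-style emitter in which luciferase energy is passed to the fluorescent protein. Downstream is the opsin ChRmine. The feature table does not annotate it, but it corresponds to the unlabelled stretch preceding a short KCNJ2 (Kir2.1) fragment, a type of sequence commonly used as a membrane-trafficking or export signal. A WPRE and the human growth hormone polyadenylation signal enhance and terminate the transcript. Supplying a luciferin substrate makes the tethered luciferase emit light that activates ChRmine, so neurons can be driven chemically as well as by external illumination. The construct comes from work aimed at improving luminopsin coupling efficiency.
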