Features (pLannotate 1.2.2; 18 found; start..end, strand, type, name):
     55..82      +  repeat_region  AAV2 ITR (fragment): inverted terminal repeat of adeno-associated virus serotype 2 inverted
    111..138     +  repeat_region  AAV2 ITR (fragment): inverted terminal repeat of adeno-associated virus serotype 2 inverted
    218..665     +  promoter       hSyn promoter: human synapsin I promoter; confers neuron-specific expression (Kügler et al., 2003)
    691..741     +  CDS            hGLuc (fragment): secreted Gaussia luciferase human codon-optimized
    742..1416    +  CDS            mNeonGreen: mNeonGreen is a basic (constitutively fluorescent) green/yellow fluorescent protein published in 2013, derived from Branchiostoma lanceolatum. It is reported to be a very rapidly-maturing monomer with moderate acid sensitivity.
   1402..1914    +  CDS            LUCI_OPLGR (fragment): Experimental evidence at protein level: Swiss-Prot protein existence level 1. Catalytic subunit of oplophorus-luciferin 2-monooxygenase. Oxidoreductase that converts coelenterazine (the oplophorus luciferin) to coelenteramide under emission of blue light with a maximum at 454 nm. Is also active with bisdeoxycoelenterazine. From Oplophorus gracilirostris (Luminous shrimp).
   2905..2964    +  CDS            KCNJ2 (fragment): KCNJ2_HUMAN - Also known as IRK1. Experimental evidence at protein level: Swiss-Prot protein existence level 1. Probably participates in establishing action potential waveform and excitability of neuronal and muscle tissues. Inward rectifier potassium channels are characterized by a greater tendency to allow potassium to flow into the cell rather than out of it. Their voltage dependence is regulated by the concentration of extracellular potassium; as external potassium is raised, the voltage range of the channel opening shifts to more positive voltages. The inward rectification is mainly due t
   3032..3055    +  misc_feature   MCS (fragment): pBluescript multiple cloning site
   3055..3643    +  misc_feature   WPRE: woodchuck hepatitis virus posttranscriptional regulatory element
   3675..4151    +  polyA_signal   hGH poly(A) signal: human growth hormone polyadenylation signal
   4191..4331    +  repeat_region  AAV2 ITR: inverted terminal repeat of adeno-associated virus serotype 2 inverted
   4336..4387    -  misc_feature   bom (fragment): basis of mobility region from pBR322
   4406..4861    +  rep_origin     f1 ori (sequence partly withheld): f1 bacteriophage origin of replication; arrow indicates direction of (+) strand synthesis
   4862..4911    -  misc_feature   bom (fragment): basis of mobility region from pBR322
   5013..5048    -  CDS            rop (fragment): Rop protein, which maintains plasmids at low copy number; rop
   5143..5247    +  promoter       AmpR promoter: bla
   5248..6108    +  CDS            AmpR: β-lactamase; bla; confers resistance to ampicillin, carbenicillin, and related antibiotics
   6279..6867    +  rep_origin     ori: high-copy-number ColE1/pMB1/pBR322/pUC origin of replication
>Addgene plasmid #213034 | pAAV-hSyn-LMO11 (GeNL_SS-ChRmine) | addgene full sequence | sequence record 435311 | Addgene NGS Result
TTTTTACGGTTCCTGGCCTTTTGCTGGCCTTTTGCTCACATGTCCTGCAGGCAGCTGCGCGCTCGCTCGC
TCACTGAGGCCGCCCGGGCGTCGGGCGACCTTTGGTCGCCCGGCCTCAGTGAGCGAGCGAGCGCGCAGAG
AGGGAGTGGCCAACTCCATCACTAGGGGTTCCTGCGGCCGCACGCGTGTGTCTAGACTGCAGAGGGCCCT
GCGTATGAGTGCAAGTGGGTTTTAGGACCAGGATGAGGCGGGGTGGGGGTGCCTACCTGACGACCGACCC
CGACCCACTGGACAAGCACCCAACCCCCATTCCCCAAATTGCGCATCCCCTATCAGAGAGGGGGAGGGGA
AACAGGATGCGGCGAGGCGCGTGCGCACTGCCAGCTTCAGCACCGCGGACAGTGCCTTCGCCCCCGCCTG
GCGGCGCGCGCCACCGCCGCCTCAGCACTGAAGGCGCGCTGACGTCACTCGCCGGTCCCCCGCAAACTCC
CCTTCCCGGCCACCTTGGTCGCGTCCGCGCCGCCGCCGGCCCAGCCGGACCGCACCACGCGAGGCGCGAG
ATAGGGGGGCACGGGCGCGACCATCTGCGCTGCGGCGCCGGCGACTCAGCGCTGCCTCAGTCTGCGGTGG
GCAGCGGAGGAGTCGTGTCGTGCCTGAGAGCGCAGTCGAGAAGGTACCGGATCCGCCACCATGGGAGTCA
AAGTTCTGTTTGCCCTGATCTGCATCGCTGTGGCCGAGGCCGTGAGCAAGGGCGAGGAGGATAACATGGC
TAGCCTCCCAGCGACACATGAGTTACACATCTTTGGCTCCATCAACGGTGTGGACTTTGACATGGTGGGT
CAGGGCACCGGCAATCCAAATGATGGTTATGAGGAGTTAAACCTGAAGTCCACCAAGGGTGACCTCCAGT
TCTCCCCCTGGATTCTGGTCCCTCATATCGGGTATGGCTTCCATCAGTACCTGCCCTACCCTGACGGGAT
GTCGCCTTTCCAGGCCGCCATGGTAGATGGCTCCGGATACCAAGTCCATCGCACAATGCAGTTTGAAGAT
GGTGCCTCCCTTACTGTTAACTACCGCTACACCTACGAGGGAAGCCACATCAAAGGAGAGGCCCAGGTGA
AGGGGACTGGTTTCCCTGCTGACGGTCCTGTGATGACCAACTCGCTGACCGCTGCGGACTGGTGCAGGTC
GAAGAAGACTTACCCCAACGACAAAACCATCATCAGTACCTTTAAGTGGAGTTACACCACTGGAAATGGC
AAGCGCTACCGGAGCACTGCGCGGACCACCTACACCTTTGCCAAGCCAATGGCGGCTAACTATCTGAAGA
ACCAGCCGATGTACGTGTTCCGTAAGACGGAGCTCAAGCACTCCAAGACCGAGCTCAACTTCAAGGAGTG
GCAAAAGGCCTTTACCGGATTTGAAGACTTCGTTGGTGACTGGGAACAGATCGCTGCTTACAACCTGGAC
CAGGTTCTGGAACAGGGTGGTGTTTCTTCTGTTCTGCAGACCCTGGCTGTTTCTGTTACCCCTATCCAGC
GTATCGTTCGTTCTGGTGAAAACGGTCTGAAGATCGACATCCATGTTATCATCCCTTACGAAGGTCTGTC
TGCTGACCAGATGGCTCATATCGAAGAAGTTTTCAAGGTTGTTTACCCTGTTGACGACCATCATTTCAAG
GTTATCATGGAATACGGTACCCTGGTTATCGACGGTGTTACCCCTAACATGCTGAACTACTTCGGTCGTC
CTTACGAAGGTATCGCTGTTTTCGACGGTAATAAGATCACCGTTACCGGTACCCTGTGGAACGGTAACAA
GATCATCGACGAACGTCTGATCACCCCTGAAGGTTCTATGCTGTTCCGTGTTACCATCAACGGTGTTACC
GGTTACCGTCTGCTGAAGAAGATCTCTAACCTCGAGGGCGACCCACTAGTCCAGTGTGGTGGAATTGCCG
GATCCGCCACCGCACACGCACCAGGCACCGACCAGATGTTCTACGTGGGCACAATGGACGGCTGGTATCT
GGATACCAAGCTGAACTCCGTGGCCATCGGCGCCCACTGGTCTTGCTTTATCGTGCTGACAATCACCACA
TTCTACCTGGGCTATGAGTCCTGGACATCTCGGGGCCCTAGCAAGAGAACCTCCTTTTACGCCGGCTATC
AGGAGGAGCAGAACCTGGCCCTGTTTGTGAATTTCTTTGCCATGCTGAGCTACTTCGGCAAGATCGTGGC
CGACACACTGGGCCACAACTTCGGCGATGTGGGCCCCTTCATCATCGGCTTCGGCAATTACAGGTATGCC
GACTACATGCTGACCTGCCCAATGCTGGTGTACGATCTGCTGTATCAGCTGAGGGCCCCCTATCGCGTGT
CTTGTAGCGCCATCATCTTTGCCATCCTGATGTCTGGCGTGCTGGCCGAGTTCTACGCAGAGGGCGACCC
TAGGCTGAGGAATGGCGCCTACGCCTGGTATGGCTTTGGCTGTTTCTGGTTTATCTTCGCCTACTCTATC
GTGATGAGCATCGTGGCCAAGCAGTATAGCCGGCTGGCCCAGCTGGCCCAGGATACAGGCGCCGAGCACA
GCCTGCACGTGCTGAAGTTCGCCGTGTTTACCTTCTCCATGCTGTGGATTCTGTTTCCCCTGGTGTGGGC
CATCTGCCCTAGAGGCTTCGGCTGGATCGACGATAACTGGACAGAGGTGGCCCACTGCGTGTGCGACATC
GTGGCCAAGTCCTGTTACGGCTTTGCCCTGGCCCGGTTCAGAAAGACCTATGATGAGGAGCTGTTTCGGC
TGCTGGAGCAGCTGGGACACGACGAGGATGAGTTCCAGAAGCTGGAGCTGGATATGAGGCTGAGCAGCAA
TGGCGAGCGCCTGCGGAGACTGTCTGCGGCCGCCAAGAGCAGGATCACCAGCGAGGGCGAGTACATCCCC
CTGGACCAGATCGACATCAACGTGTGAACGCGTGGCGCGCCAATATTATGCTAGCCAATTGCCGGTCATC
ATCACCATCACCATTGAGTTTAATTCGATATCAAGCTTATCGATAATCAACCTCTGGATTACAAAATTTG
TGAAAGATTGACTGGTATTCTTAACTATGTTGCTCCTTTTACGCTATGTGGATACGCTGCTTTAATGCCT
TTGTATCATGCTATTGCTTCCCGTATGGCTTTCATTTTCTCCTCCTTGTATAAATCCTGGTTGCTGTCTC
TTTATGAGGAGTTGTGGCCCGTTGTCAGGCAACGTGGCGTGGTGTGCACTGTGTTTGCTGACGCAACCCC
CACTGGTTGGGGCATTGCCACCACCTGTCAGCTCCTTTCCGGGACTTTCGCTTTCCCCCTCCCTATTGCC
ACGGCGGAACTCATCGCCGCCTGCCTTGCCCGCTGCTGGACAGGGGCTCGGCTGTTGGGCACTGACAATT
CCGTGGTGTTGTCGGGGAAATCATCGTCCTTTCCTTGGCTGCTCGCCTATGTTGCCACCTGGATTCTGCG
CGGGACGTCCTTCTGCTACGTCCCTTCGGCCCTCAATCCAGCGGACCTTCCTTCCCGCGGCCTGCTGCCG
GCTCTGCGGCCTCTTCCGCGTCTTCGCCTTCGCCCTCAGACGAGTCGGATCTCCCTTTGGGCCGCCTCCC
CGCATCGATACCGAGCGCTGCTCGAGAGATCTACGGGTGGCATCCCTGTGACCCCTCCCCAGTGCCTCTC
CTGGCCCTGGAAGTTGCCACTCCAGTGCCCACCAGCCTTGTCCTAATAAAATTAAGTTGCATCATTTTGT
CTGACTAGGTGTCCTTCTATAATATTATGGGGTGGAGGGGGGTGGTATGGAGCAAGGGGCAAGTTGGGAA
GACAACCTGTAGGGCCTGCGGGGTCTATTGGGAACCAAGCTGGAGTGCAGTGGCACAATCTTGGCTCACT
GCAATCTCCGCCTCCTGGGTTCAAGCGATTCTCCTGCCTCAGCCTCCCGAGTTGTTGGGATTCCAGGCAT
GCATGACCAGGCTCAGCTAATTTTTGTTTTTTTGGTAGAGACGGGGTTTCACCATATTGGCCAGGCTGGT
CTCCAACTCCTAATCTCAGGTGATCTACCCACCTTGGCCTCCCAAATTGCTGGGATTACAGGCGTGAACC
ACTGCTCCCTTCCCTGTCCTTCTGATTTTGTAGGTAACCACGTGCGGACCGAGCGGCCGCAGGAACCCCT
AGTGATGGAGTTGGCCACTCCCTCTCTGCGCGCTCGCTCGCTCACTGAGGCCGGGCGACCAAAGGTCGCC
CGACGCCCGGGCTTTGCCCGGGCGGCCTCAGTGAGCGAGCGAGCGCGCAGCTGCCTGCAGGGGCGCCTGA
TGCGGTATTTTCTCCTTACGCATCTGTGCGGTATTTCACACCGCATA
[95 nt withheld, positions 4388-4482]
T
[46 nt withheld, positions 4484-4529]
C
[141 nt withheld, positions 4531-4671]
CCTTTGACGTTGGAGTCCACGTTCTTT
[37 nt withheld, positions 4699-4735]
ACTCTATCTCGGGCTATTCTTTTGATTTATAAGGGATTTTGCCGATTTCGGTCTATTGGTTAAAAAATGA
GCTGATTTAACAAAAATTTAACGCGAATTTTAACAAAATATTAACGTTTACAATTTTATGGTGCACTCTC
AGTACAATCTGCTCTGATGCCGCATAGTTAAGCCAGCCCCGACACCCGCCAACACCCGCTGACGCGCCCT
GACGGGCTTGTCTGCTCCCGGCATCCGCTTACAGACAAGCTGTGACCGTCTCCGGGAGCTGCATGTGTCA
GAGGTTTTCACCGTCATCACCGAAACGCGCGAGACGAAAGGGCCTCGTGATACGCCTATTTTTATAGGTT
AATGTCATGATAATAATGGTTTCTTAGACGTCAGGTGGCACTTTTCGGGGAAATGTGCGCGGAACCCCTA
TTTGTTTATTTTTCTAAATACATTCAAATATGTATCCGCTCATGAGACAATAACCCTGATAAATGCTTCA
ATAATATTGAAAAAGGAAGAGTATGAGTATTCAACATTTCCGTGTCGCCCTTATTCCCTTTTTTGCGGCA
TTTTGCCTTCCTGTTTTTGCTCACCCAGAAACGCTGGTGAAAGTAAAAGATGCTGAAGATCAGTTGGGTG
CACGAGTGGGTTACATCGAACTGGATCTCAACAGCGGTAAGATCCTTGAGAGTTTTCGCCCCGAAGAACG
TTTTCCAATGATGAGCACTTTTAAAGTTCTGCTATGTGGCGCGGTATTATCCCGTATTGACGCCGGGCAA
GAGCAACTCGGTCGCCGCATACACTATTCTCAGAATGACTTGGTTGAGTACTCACCAGTCACAGAAAAGC
ATCTTACGGATGGCATGACAGTAAGAGAATTATGCAGTGCTGCCATAACCATGAGTGATAACACTGCGGC
CAACTTACTTCTGACAACGATCGGAGGACCGAAGGAGCTAACCGCTTTTTTGCACAACATGGGGGATCAT
GTAACTCGCCTTGATCGTTGGGAACCGGAGCTGAATGAAGCCATACCAAACGACGAGCGTGACACCACGA
TGCCTGTAGCAATGGCAACAACGTTGCGCAAACTATTAACTGGCGAACTACTTACTCTAGCTTCCCGGCA
ACAATTAATAGACTGGATGGAGGCGGATAAAGTTGCAGGACCACTTCTGCGCTCGGCCCTTCCGGCTGGC
TGGTTTATTGCTGATAAATCTGGAGCCGGTGAGCGTGGGTCTCGCGGTATCATTGCAGCACTGGGGCCAG
ATGGTAAGCCCTCCCGTATCGTAGTTATCTACACGACGGGGAGTCAGGCAACTATGGATGAACGAAATAG
ACAGATCGCTGAGATAGGTGCCTCACTGATTAAGCATTGGTAACTGTCAGACCAAGTTTACTCATATATA
CTTTAGATTGATTTAAAACTTCATTTTTAATTTAAAAGGATCTAGGTGAAGATCCTTTTTGATAATCTCA
TGACCAAAATCCCTTAACGTGAGTTTTCGTTCCACTGAGCGTCAGACCCCGTAGAAAAGATCAAAGGATC
TTCTTGAGATCCTTTTTTTCTGCGCGTAATCTGCTGCTTGCAAACAAAAAAACCACCGCTACCAGCGGTG
GTTTGTTTGCCGGATCAAGAGCTACCAACTCTTTTTCCGAAGGTAACTGGCTTCAGCAGAGCGCAGATAC
CAAATACTGTTCTTCTAGTGTAGCCGTAGTTAGGCCACCACTTCAAGAACTCTGTAGCACCGCCTACATA
CCTCGCTCTGCTAATCCTGTTACCAGTGGCTGCTGCCAGTGGCGATAAGTCGTGTCTTACCGGGTTGGAC
TCAAGACGATAGTTACCGGATAAGGCGCAGCGGTCGGGCTGAACGGGGGGTTCGTGCACACAGCCCAGCT
TGGAGCGAACGACCTACACCGAACTGAGATACCTACAGCGTGAGCTATGAGAAAGCGCCACGCTTCCCGA
AGGGAGAAAGGCGGACAGGTATCCGGTAAGCGGCAGGGTCGGAACAGGAGAGCGCACGAGGGAGCTTCCA
GGGGGAAACGCCTGGTATCTTTATAGTCCTGTCGGGTTTCGCCACCTCTGACTTGAGCGTCGATTTTTGT
GATGCTCGTCAGGGGGGCGGAGCCTATGGAAAAACGCCAGCAACGCGGCC
